>Addgene plasmid #215649 | ptrc99a-pVhb-tdTER-fdh | addgene full sequence | sequence record 434134 | Addgene NGS Result
CCCCGACACCCGCCAACACCCGCTGACGCGCCCTGACGGTCACAGCTTGTCTGCTCCCGGCATCCGCTTA
CAGACAAGCTGTGACCGTCTGACAGCTTATCATCGACTGCACGAAGGTTGAAAAATAAAAACGGCGCTAA
AAAGCGCCGTTTTTTTTGACGGTGGTAGTGCACCAATGCTTCTGGCGTCAGGCAGCCATCGGAAGCTGTG
GTATGGCTGTGCAGGTATTATTTTTTATCATGTTTACCATACGCTTTGGTCACATATTCGCCGTTCAGCA
GAATGATATCCTGCGGACGATAATCAAATTTGCCGGTAAAAAAGCTTTCCAGGATATTTTTGGTGCCTTC
CGCATAACGGGTCTGCGCATCTAAAGTGGTACCCGAGTAATGCGGTGTCATCGCATTACCAGCGCCATAT
TTATTACGCATATCGCGCCACGGATGATCTTTTGGAGCTGGTTGCGGAAACCAGACATCGCCGCCGTAAC
CACGCAGCTGACCGCTTTCAAGCGCGGCTGCCACATCTTCCGCCACGCAAATGGCACCGCGCGCGGTATT
AACCAGCCAGGCACCCTTTTTAAACTTGCTCAACAGCTCTTTGTTGATCAGGCCCTTGGTGCCTGCATGC
AGCGGCGCGTTAACGGTGACAATATCTGCCTGGGCCACCAGTTCTTCAATGTTTTCGACACGGCGCGCAC
CCACTTTCTCTTCGGCTTCTTTCGGCAGCGCCTGGTAGTCATAGTACAGCAGTTCTTTCGGATTGAACGG
GAGCAGGCGTTCCAGTACGCGATAGCCAATGCGTCCCGCGCCAATCGTGGCAATGGTTTTACCTTCGATA
TCATAAGCATCTTTTGCGATCGCCGCCACTTCCCAGTCATGATTAATGATTTGCTCATGGGCGGGCACAA
AGTTACGCACCAGTACCAGCATGGTCATCACCACATGTTCAGCGACAGACACGACGTTGCTGCCCGTCAC
TTCCAGCACGCTGATTTTTTTCCCGGTCTGGTTAATATAATCCAGATCGATATGGTCAGAACCCACGCCA
GCCACAACCACTAATTTCAAGTTTTTAGCTTTGTCCAGACGTTCTTTCGTGATATAGGCCGGATGAAACG
GAGTGGTTATGATAATATCAGCGTCCGGAATATGTTTATCCAGTTCAGAGGTTTCGCCTTCCTTATCGCT
TGTGGTAATCAGTTCATGGCCCTGATCCTTCAGCCAGTTCGCAATGCCCAGCTTGTTTTCGGTACAACCA
TACAGTTTTTCTTCATCCGCTGCGTGTTTGCCCGCATCATACAAAACCAGGACAATTTTCATGTGTGCCT
CCCTAACTACTTAATTCATAAGTTCATTATTATGGTTTTGCCATACATCAGTATGGTGTAGCAGCACTTA
TTATAATCTTTATTGCCTCTTAAAACTTAATCCACATCAAAACTCAAATACTTTTAACCCCAGCGTCCTG
TAAGCTTCCGGGAGCTGCATGTGTCAGAGGTTTTCACCGTCATCACCGAAACGCGCGAGGCAGCAGATCA
ATTCGCGCGCGAAGGCGAAGCGGCATGCATTTACGTTAAGCTTACAGGACGCTGGGGTTAAAAGTATTTG
AGTTTTGATGTGGATTAAGTTTTAAGAGGCAATAAAGATTATAATAAGTGCTGCTACACCATACTGATGT
ATGGCAAAACCATAATAATGAACTTAAGACGACAAGGGGGCGAATTTAATGATTGTGAAGCCGATGGTAC
GCAACAACATTTGTCTGAACGCGCACCCGCAGGGATGCAAGAAAGGCGTCGAAGATCAGATTGAATATAC
CAAGAAGCGTATCACTGCAGAGGTGAAGGCCGGGGCTAAAGCCCCTAAAAATGTCCTGGTGCTCGGCTGT
AGCAACGGTTACGGTCTGGCAAGTCGCATCACTGCGGCTTTCGGTTACGGGGCCGCTACCATTGGCGTCT
CGTTTGAAAAGGCAGGTAGCGAAACTAAATATGGCACTCCGGGTTGGTATAATAACCTGGCATTTGACGA
AGCCGCGAAACGCGAAGGTTTATATTCAGTGACGATTGATGGCGACGCGTTCAGCGACGAAATCAAAGCG
CAGGTGATCGAGGAAGCAAAGAAGAAAGGTATCAAATTTGATCTGATCGTGTACTCGCTGGCATCGCCGG
TTCGCACCGACCCGGATACCGGAATTATGCACAAATCTGTGCTGAAGCCGTTTGGTAAAACCTTTACAGG
TAAAACCGTGGATCCGTTTACTGGAGAGCTTAAAGAGATCTCGGCAGAACCCGCGAATGATGAGGAAGCA
GCGGCGACCGTGAAAGTGATGGGAGGCGAAGATTGGGAACGCTGGATCAAACAACTGTCGAAAGAAGGCC
TGTTAGAAGAGGGCTGCATTACACTTGCGTATAGTTACATCGGTCCGGAAGCGACCCAAGCACTCTATCG
TAAGGGTACTATCGGTAAAGCGAAAGAACACCTTGAAGCGACTGCACACCGCCTGAACAAAGAAAACCCG
TCTATCCGTGCGTTCGTCAGCGTAAACAAAGGTTTGGTTACGCGTGCGAGCGCGGTTATCCCTGTTATTC
CGCTGTATTTGGCCAGTTTGTTTAAAGTTATGAAGGAAAAAGGCAACCATGAAGGGTGCATTGAACAGAT
TACACGCCTTTACGCCGAGCGCCTGTATCGTAAAGATGGAACGATCCCTGTGGATGAAGAAAACCGCATT
CGCATCGATGATTGGGAATTGGAAGAGGATGTGCAGAAGGCCGTTTCGGCCCTGATGGAAAAAGTGACCG
GCGAAAACGCCGAATCTTTAACTGATCTCGCCGGGTACCGCCATGATTTTCTGGCAAGCAACGGTTTCGA
TGTGGAGGGTATTAACTATGAGGCGGAGGTTGAACGCTTCGATCGCATTTAAGGCTGTTTTGGCGGATGA
GAGAAGATTTTCAGCCTGATACAGATTAAATCAGAACGCAGAAGCGGTCTGATAAAACAGAATTTGCCTG
GCGGCAGTAGCGCGGTGGTCCCACCTGACCCCATGCCGAACTCAGAAGTGAAACGCCGTAGCGCCGATGG
TAGTGTGGGGTCTCCCCATGCGAGAGTAGGGAACTGCCAGGCATCAAATAAAACGAAAGGCTCAGTCGAA
AGACTGGGCCTTTCGTTTTATCTGTTGTTTGTCGGTGAACGCTCTCCTGAGTAGGACAAATCCGCCGGGA
GCGGATTTGAACGTTGCGAAGCAACGGCCCGGAGGGTGGCGGGCAGGACGCCCGCCATAAACTGCCAGGC
ATCAAATTAAGCAGAAGGCCATCCTGACGGATGGCCTTTTTGCGTTTCTACAAACTCTTTTGTTTATTTT
TCTAAATACATTCAAATATGTATCCGCTCATGAGACAATAACCCTGATAAATGCTTCAATAATATTGAAA
AAGGAAGAGTATGAGTATTCAACATTTCCGTGTCGCCCTTATTCCCTTTTTTGCGGCATTTTGCCTTCCT
GTTTTTGCTCACCCAGAAACGCTGGTGAAAGTAAAAGATGCTGAAGATCAGTTGGGTGCACGAGTGGGTT
ACATCGAACTGGATCTCAACAGCGGTAAGATCCTTGAGAGTTTTCGCCCCGAAGAACGTTTTCCAATGAT
GAGCACTTTTAAAGTTCTGCTATGTGGCGCGGTATTATCCCGTGTTGACGCCGGGCAAGAGCAACTCGGT
CGCCGCATACACTATTCTCAGAATGACTTGGTTGAGTACTCACCAGTCACAGAAAAGCATCTTACGGATG
GCATGACAGTAAGAGAATTATGCAGTGCTGCCATAACCATGAGTGATAACACTGCGGCCAACTTACTTCT
GACAACGATCGGAGGACCGAAGGAGCTAACCGCTTTTTTGCACAACATGGGGGATCATGTAACTCGCCTT
GATCGTTGGGAACCGGAGCTGAATGAAGCCATACCAAACGACGAGCGTGACACCACGATGCCTGTAGCAA
TGGCAACAACGTTGCGCAAACTATTAACTGGCGAACTACTTACTCTAGCTTCCCGGCAACAATTAATAGA
CTGGATGGAGGCGGATAAAGTTGCAGGACCACTTCTGCGCTCGGCCCTTCCGGCTGGCTGGTTTATTGCT
GATAAATCTGGAGCCGGTGAGCGTGGGTCTCGCGGTATCATTGCAGCACTGGGGCCAGATGGTAAGCCCT
CCCGTATCGTAGTTATCTACACGACGGGGAGTCAGGCAACTATGGATGAACGAAATAGACAGATCGCTGA
GATAGGTGCCTCACTGATTAAGCATTGGTAACTGTCAGACCAAGTTTACTCATATATACTTTAGATTGAT
TTAAAACTTCATTTTTAATTTAAAAGGATCTAGGTGAAGATCCTTTTTGATAATCTCATGACCAAAATCC
CTTAACGTGAGTTTTCGTTCCACTGAGCGTCAGACCCCGTAGAAAAGATCAAAGGATCTTCTTGAGATCC
TTTTTTTCTGCGCGTAATCTGCTGCTTGCAAACAAAAAAACCACCGCTACCAGCGGTGGTTTGTTTGCCG
GATCAAGAGCTACCAACTCTTTTTCCGAAGGTAACTGGCTTCAGCAGAGCGCAGATACCAAATACTGTCC
TTCTAGTGTAGCCGTAGTTAGGCCACCACTTCAAGAACTCTGTAGCACCGCCTACATACCTCGCTCTGCT
AATCCTGTTACCAGTGGCTGCTGCCAGTGGCGATAAGTCGTGTCTTACCGGGTTGGACTCAAGACGATAG
TTACCGGATAAGGCGCAGCGGTCGGGCTGAACGGGGGGTTCGTGCACACAGCCCAGCTTGGAGCGAACGA
CCTACACCGAACTGAGATACCTACAGCGTGAGCTATGAGAAAGCGCCACGCTTCCCGAAGGGAGAAAGGC
GGACAGGTATCCGGTAAGCGGCAGGGTCGGAACAGGAGAGCGCACGAGGGAGCTTCCAGGGGGAAACGCC
TGGTATCTTTATAGTCCTGTCGGGTTTCGCCACCTCTGACTTGAGCGTCGATTTTTGTGATGCTCGTCAG
GGGGGCGGAGCCTATGGAAAAACGCCAGCAACGCGGCCTTTTTACGGTTCCTGGCCTTTTGCTGGCCTTT
TGCTCACATGTTCTTTCCTGCGTTATCCCCTGATTCTGTGGATAACCGTATTACCGCCTTTGAGTGAGCT
GATACCGCTCGCCGCAGCCGAACGACCGAGCGCAGCGAGTCAGTGAGCGAGGAAGCGGAAGAGCGCCTGA
TGCGGTATTTTCTCCTTACGCATCTGTGCGGTATTTCACACCGCATATGGTGCACTCTCAGTACAATCTG
CTCTGATGCCGCATAGTTAAGCCAGTATACACTCCGCTATCGCTACGTGACTGGGTCATGGCTGCG
Features (pLannotate 1.2.2; 12 found; start..end, strand, type, name):
     90..106     +  promoter       tet promoter (fragment): E. coli promoter for tetracycline efflux protein gene
    168..224     -  CDS            yciV (fragment): RNAAM_ECOLI - Also known as trpH From Escherichia coli (strain K12).
    231..1322    -  CDS            FDH1: FDH_CANBO - Also known as FDH From Candida boidinii (Yeast).
   1494..1534    -  CDS            rop (fragment): Rop protein, which maintains plasmids at low copy number; rop
   1729..2919    +  CDS            fabV: FABV_TREDE - Experimental evidence at protein level: Swiss-Prot protein existence level 1. Involved in the fatty acid synthesis (FAS II). Catalyzes the reduction of the carbon-carbon double bond of crotonyl-CoA to yield butyryl-CoA. In vitro it can also use hexenoyl-CoA and dodecenoyl-CoA as substrates (PubMed:22906002). From Treponema denticola (strain ATCC 35405 / DSM 14222 / CIP 103919 / JCM 8153 / KCTC 15104).
   3006..3121    +  ncRNA          5S rRNA: Accession: RF00001 - 5S ribosomal RNA
   3125..3211    +  terminator     rrnB T1 terminator: Escherichia coli rrnB; transcription terminator T1 from the E. coli rrnB gene
   3303..3330    +  terminator     rrnB T2 terminator: transcription terminator T2 from the E. coli rrnB gene
   3349..3440    +  promoter       AmpR promoter: bla
   3441..4301    +  CDS            AmpR: β-lactamase; bla; confers resistance to ampicillin, carbenicillin, and related antibiotics
   4472..5060    +  rep_origin     ori: high-copy-number ColE1/pMB1/pBR322/pUC origin of replication
   5246..5386    -  misc_feature   bom: basis of mobility region from pBR322
