[The description below was written by a language model from this plasmid's Addgene catalogue record and pLannotate feature annotations shown in this document.]
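Description:
ptrc99a-pVhb-tdTER-fdh is a bacterial expression plasmid of about 5.4 kb built on the pTrc99a backbone for use in Escherichia coli. It replicates from a pBR322/ColE1-type origin, recorded as high copy, and retains the pBR322 bom (basis of mobility) region. Selection is by ampicillin through the β-lactamase gene driven by its own promoter.

The payload consists of two metabolic enzymes. The first is the trans-enoyl-CoA reductase of Treponema denticola (tdTER, annotated as fabV), which reduces the double bond of enoyl-CoA substrates such as crotonyl-CoA. The second is the formate dehydrogenase of Candida boidinii (Fdh, annotated as FDH1), an enzyme that oxidises formate and is commonly used to regenerate NADH. The catalogue states that both genes are under a Vhb promoter, generally known as the oxygen-responsive promoter of the Vitreoscilla haemoglobin gene, which is active under low-oxygen conditions. The automated annotation does not mark this promoter. It does show that the two coding sequences lie on opposite strands, pointing away from each other across an intergenic region of roughly 400 bp, which suggests separate, divergently oriented promoters rather than a single operon, although the record does not say so explicitly. The TER gene is followed by the 5S rRNA segment and rrnB T1 and T2 terminators typical of pTrc99a. Short fragment hits to a tet promoter, yciV and rop appear to be backbone or junction remnants rather than functional elements.

The associated work concerns anaerobic production of medium-chain fatty alcohols through a β-reduction (reverse β-oxidation) pathway. This fits a role in which the plasmid supplies the enoyl-CoA reduction step and extra reducing power under oxygen-limited conditions.
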