Addgene plasmid #215649: ptrc99a-pVhb-tdTER-fdh
Purpose: pBR322 Origin, AmpR, with tdTER and Fdh genes under Vhb promoter
Depositing lab: Brian Pfleger. Depositing organization: University of Wisconsin, Madison. Publication: Anaerobic production of medium-chain fatty alcohols via a beta-reduction pathway. Mehrer CR, Incha MR, Politz MC, Pfleger BF. Metab Eng. 2018 Jul;48:63-71. doi: 10.1016/j.ymben.2018.05.011. Epub 2018 May 25. PubMed 29807110.
Backbone
  Vector backbone: ptrc99a
  Backbone size w/o insert (bp): 3093
  Total vector size (bp): 5382
  Vector type: Bacterial Expression
Growth in bacteria
  Bacterial resistance: Ampicillin, 100 μg/mL
  Growth temperature: 37°C
  Growth strain: DH5alpha
  Copy number: High Copy
Gene/Insert 1
  Gene/Insert name: trans-enoyl-CoA reductase (alt name: TER)
  Species: Treponema denticola
  Insert size (bp): 1194
  Promoter: Vhb
  Cloning method: Unknown
  Sequencing primers: 5′ NA
Gene/Insert 2
  Gene/Insert name: formate dehydrogenase (alt name: Fdh)
  Species: Candida boidinii
  Insert size (bp): 1095
  Promoter: Vhb
  Cloning method: Unknown
  Sequencing primers: 5′ NA
Terms and licenses: Academic/Nonprofit Terms; Industry Terms: Not Available to Industry
How to cite: ptrc99a-pVhb-tdTER-fdh was a gift from Brian Pfleger (Addgene plasmid # 215649 ; http://n2t.net/addgene:215649 ; RRID:Addgene_215649)
